>Addgene plasmid #15578 | GAL HA25QDProCFPp303 | addgene partial sequence | sequence record 22142 | 15578 with GAL1
TCTAGAGCCATGTACCCATACGACGTCCCAGACTACGCTGCGACCCTGGAAAAGCTGATGAAGGCCTTCG
AGTCCCTCAAAAGCTTCCAACAGCAGCAACAGCAACAACAGCAGCAACAGCAACAACAGCAGCAACAGCA
ACAACAGCAGCAACAGCAACAACTGCAGCCCGGGGGATCCCTGAGTAAAGGAGAAGAACTTTTCACTGGA
GTTGTCCCAATTCTTGTTGAATTAGATGGTGATGTTAATGGGCACAAATTTTCTGTCAGTGGAGAGGGTG
AAGGTGATGCAACATACGGAAAACTTACCCTTAAATTTATTTGCACTACTGGAAAACTACCTGTTCCATG
GCCAACACTTGTCACTACTTTGACTTGGGGTGTTCAATGCTTTTCAAGATACCCAGATCATATGAAACGG
CATGACTTTTTCAAGAGTGCCATGCCCGAAGGTTATGTACAGGAAAGAACTATATTTTTCAAAGATGACG
GGAACTACAAGACACGTGCTGAAGTCAAGTTTGAAGGTGATACCCTTGTTAATAGAATCGAGTTAAAAGG
TATTGATTTTAAAGAAGATGGAAACATTCTTGGACACAAATTGGAATACAACTATATTTCACACAATGTA
TACATCACTGCAGACAAACAAAAGAATGGAATCAAAGCTCATTTCAAAATTAGACACAACATTGAAGATG
GAAGCGTTCAACTAGCAGACCATTATCAACAAAATACTCCAATTGGCGATGG
