[The description below was written by a language model from this plasmid's Addgene catalogue record.]
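Description:
GAL HA25QDProCFPp303 is a yeast expression plasmid built on the p303 Gal backbone. It carries a HIS3 auxotrophic marker for selection in histidine-requiring yeast strains and ampicillin resistance for propagation in E. coli, where it is recorded as low copy. The "303" designation suggests a pRS303-type integrating vector, which lacks a yeast replication origin and is maintained by insertion into the genome. However, the record does not describe the origins of replication or the mode of maintenance in yeast, and no feature table is available to confirm them.

The insert is a fragment of human huntingtin (HTT) with a polyglutamine tract of 25 residues, a length in the normal, non-pathogenic range. The proline-rich region that normally flanks the polyglutamine stretch has been removed. The protein carries an HA epitope tag at its N terminus and is fused to cyan fluorescent protein at its C terminus, so it can be detected immunologically and its localization or aggregation state can be viewed in living cells. The backbone name and the Gal1 sequencing primer indicate that expression is driven by a galactose-inducible GAL promoter, which allows the protein to be switched on by changing the carbon source. The exact boundaries of the huntingtin fragment are not given.

The plasmid comes from a study of how sequences flanking the polyglutamine tract alter its toxicity in yeast. In that context it most plausibly serves as a short-tract comparison for expanded-polyglutamine versions, and as a way to test the contribution of the proline-rich region and of the HA tag.
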