Addgene plasmid #15578: GAL HA25QDProCFPp303
Depositing lab: Susan Lindquist. Depositing organization: Whitehead Institute for Biomedical Research. Publication: Flanking sequences profoundly alter polyglutamine toxicity in yeast. Duennwald ML, Jagadish S, Muchowski PJ, Lindquist S. Proc Natl Acad Sci U S A. 2006 Jul 18. 103(29):11045-50. 10.1073/pnas.0604547103 PubMed 16832050.
Backbone
  Vector backbone: p303 Gal
  Vector type: Yeast Expression
  Selectable markers: HIS3
Growth in bacteria
  Bacterial resistance: Ampicillin, 100 μg/mL
  Growth temperature: 37°C
  Growth strain: DH5alpha
  Copy number: Low Copy
Gene/Insert
  Gene/Insert name: htt 25Q Delta Pro (alt name: htt 25Q)
  Species: H. sapiens (human)
  Mutation: Proline-rich region removed
  GenBank ID: NM_002111
  Entrez Gene: HTT (a.k.a. HD, IT15, LOMARS)
  Tag / fusion protein: HA (N terminal on insert); CFP (C terminal on insert)
  Cloning method: Restriction Enzyme
  Sequencing primers: 5′ Gal1; 3′ EGFP-N
Terms and licenses: Academic/Nonprofit Terms; Industry Terms: Not Available to Industry
Depositor comments: Figure 2, VI in article. Lindquist lab number: 7703
How to cite: GAL HA25QDProCFPp303 was a gift from Susan Lindquist (Addgene plasmid # 15578 ; http://n2t.net/addgene:15578 ; RRID:Addgene_15578)
